Addgene plasmid #60713: LXSN-Cx43-S279/282A
Purpose: retroviral expression of rat Cx43 S279/282A mutant
Depositing lab: Parmender Mehta. Depositing organization: University of Nebraska Medical Center. Publication: Phosphorylation on Ser-279 and Ser-282 of connexin43 regulates endocytosis and gap junction assembly in pancreatic cancer cells. Johnson KE, Mitra S, Katoch P, Kelsey LS, Johnson KR, Mehta PP. Mol Biol Cell. 2013 Mar;24(6):715-33. doi: 10.1091/mbc.E12-07-0537. Epub 2013 Jan 30. PubMed 23363606.
Backbone
  Vector backbone: pLXSN
  Backbone manufacturer: Clontech
  Vector type: Mammalian Expression, Retroviral
  Selectable markers: Neomycin (select with G418)
Growth in bacteria
  Bacterial resistance: Ampicillin, 100 μg/mL
  Growth temperature: 37°C
  Growth strain: DH5alpha
  Copy number: Unknown
Gene/Insert
  Gene/Insert name: Cx43 (alt names: gap junction protein, alpha 1; connexin43)
  Species: R. norvegicus (rat)
  Mutation: S279/282A
  Entrez Gene: Gja1 (a.k.a. Cx43, Cxnk1)
  Promoter: LTR
  Cloning method: Unknown
  Sequencing primers: 5′ pLXSN5'; 3′ pBABE3'
Terms and licenses: Academic/Nonprofit Terms; Industry Terms: Not Available to Industry
How to cite: LXSN-Cx43-S279/282A was a gift from Parmender Mehta (Addgene plasmid # 60713 ; http://n2t.net/addgene:60713 ; RRID:Addgene_60713)
