[The description below was written by a language model from this plasmid's Addgene catalogue record.]
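Description:
LXSN-Cx43-S279/282A is a retroviral mammalian expression plasmid built on the pLXSN backbone (Clontech). It carries rat connexin43 (Cx43, encoded by Gja1, also called gap junction protein alpha 1) with serines 279 and 282 both changed to alanine. The plasmid is propagated in E. coli under ampicillin selection. Transduced or transfected mammalian cells are selected with G418 through the vector's neomycin resistance marker. No feature table accompanies the record, so the replication origin, copy number, cloning sites and insert boundaries are not documented here, and the cloning method is listed as unknown.

The Cx43 insert is expressed from the retroviral LTR, which serves as the promoter for the gene of interest. In the standard LXSN layout implied by the vector name, the LTR-driven insert is followed by an internal SV40 promoter driving the neomycin resistance gene, with a second LTR closing the proviral unit. The record itself confirms only the LTR promoter and the neomycin marker. When introduced into a packaging cell line, such a vector yields replication-defective retrovirus that integrates into target cells, giving stable expression of the transgene. No epitope tag or fluorescent fusion is recorded.

The alanine substitutions remove two phosphorylatable serines, creating a non-phosphorylatable form of Cx43 at these positions. The associated publication examined how phosphorylation at Ser-279 and Ser-282 regulates connexin43 endocytosis and gap junction assembly in pancreatic cancer cells. The construct therefore suits stable expression of this mutant for comparison with wild-type Cx43 in studies of gap junction trafficking and assembly.
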