>Addgene plasmid #60713 | LXSN-Cx43-S279/282A | addgene partial sequence | sequence record 102184 | pBABE3 5'-ACCCTAACTGACACACATTCC-3'
GTTTTCTCCTCCATAATCGACAGCTCGATGCTCAAGCCGGTTTAAATCTCCAGGTCATCAGGCCGAGGCC
TGCTGCTGGCGCGGCTGCTGGCTCTGCTGGAAGGTCGTTGGTCCACGATGGCTAATGGCTGGAGTTCATG
TCCAGCAGCAACTTTTTTGGCATTCTGGTTGTCGTCGGGGAAATCGAACGGCTGGGCGTGCGAGTTGGAG
ATGGTGCTTCCGGCCTGCCCCATGCGATTTTGCTCTGCGCTGTAGTTCGCCCAGTTTTGCTCGCTAGCTT
GCTTGTTGTAATTGCGGCACGAGGAATTGTTTCTGTCACCAGTAACCAGCTTGTACCCAGGAGGAGCCAT
AGGAGCGAGTGGAGCCGTTGGTGAGGAGCAGCCATTGAAGTAGGCGTATTTTGGAGATCCGCAGTCTTTT
GATGGGCTCAGTGGGCCAGTGGTGGCGTGGTAAGGATCGCTTCTTCCCTTCACGCGATCCTTAACGCCTT
TGAAGAAGACGTAGAAGAGCTCAATGATGTTCAAAGCGAGAGACACCAAGGACACCACCAGCATGAAGAT
GATGAAGATGGTTTTCTCCGTGGGACGTGAGAGGAAGCAGTCTACCTGGTGGGGGCAGGGATCTCTCTTG
CAGGTGTAGACCGCGCTCAAGCTGAACCCATAGATGTACCACTGGATGAGCAGGAAGGCCACCTCGAAGA
CAGACTTGAAGAGGATGCTGATGATGTAGGTTCTCAGC
