>Addgene plasmid #60713 | LXSN-Cx43-S279/282A | addgene partial sequence | sequence record 104255 | pLXSN5 5'-CCCTTGAACCTCCTCGTTCGACC-3'
TCCTTCTCTAGGCGCCGGAATTCCGGCTTTTACGAGGTATCAGCACTTTTCTTTCATTGGGGGGAAGGCG
TGAGGAAAGTACCAAACAGCAGCAGACTTTTAAACTTTAAACAGACAGGTCTGAGAGCCTGAACTCTCAT
TTTTCCTTTGACTTCAGCCTCCAAGGAGTTCCACCAACTTTGGCGCGCCGGCTTCACTTTCATTAAGTGA
AAGAGAGGTGCCCAGACATGGGTGACTGGAGTGCCTTGGGGAAGCTTCTGGACAAGGTCCAAGCCTACTC
CACCGCTGGAGGGAAGGTGTGGCTGTCAGTGCTCTTCATATTCAGAATCCTGCTCCTGGGGACAGCTGTT
GAGTCAGCTTGGGGTGATGAACAGTCTGCCTTTCGCTGTAACACTCAACAACCTGGCTGCGAAAACGTCT
GCTATGACAAGTCCTTCCCCATCTCTCACGTGCGCTTCTGGGTCCTTCAGATCATATTCGTGTCTGTGCC
CACCCTCCTGTACTTGGCCCATGTGTTCTATGTGATGAGGAAGGAAGAGAAGCTAAACAAGAAAGAAGAG
GAGCTCAAAGTGGCCCAGACTGACGGGGTCAACGTGGAGATGCACCTGAAGCAGATTGAAATCAAGAAGT
TCAAGTACGGGATTGAAGAGCACGGCAAGGTG
